>Addgene plasmid #101682 | pUPD-pGAL1 (01-11) | addgene full sequence | sequence record 199824 | Addgene NGS Result
GTAAAACGACGGCCAGTGAATTGTAATACGACTCACTATAGGGCGAATTGGGCCCGACGTCGCATGCTCC
CGGCCGCCATGGCGGCCGCGGGAATTCGATTGGGCGATGAGTGGTCTCGGGAGAGTACGGATTAGAAGCC
GCCGAGCGGGTGACAGCCCTCCGAAGGAAGACTCTCCTCCGTGCGTCCTCGTCTTCACCGGTCGCGTTCC
TGAAACGCAGATGTGCCTCGCGCCGCACTGCTCCGAACAATAAAGATTCTACAATACTAGCTTTTATGGT
TATGAAGAGGAAAAATTGGCAGTAACCTGGCCCCACAAACCTTCAAATGAACGAATCAAATTAACAACCA
TAGGATGATAATGCGATTAGTTTTTTAGCCTTATTTCTGGGGTAATTAATCAGCGAAGCGGTGATTTTTG
ATCTATTAACAGATATATAAATGCAAAAACTGCATAACCACTTTAACTAATACTTTCAACATTTTCGGTT
TGTATTACTTCTTATTCAAATGTAATAAAAGTATCAACAAAAAATTGTTAATATACCTCTATACTTTAAC
GTCAAGGAGAAAAAACCCACCATCGAGACCACTCATCGCCCAATCACTAGTGAATTCGCGGCCGCCTGCA
GGTCGACCATATGGGAGAGCTCCCAACGCGTTGGATGCATAGCTTGAGTATTCTATAGTGTCACCTAAAT
AGCTTGGCGTAATCATGGTCATAGCTGTTTCCTGTGTGAAATTGTTATCCGCTCACAATTCCACACAACA
TACGAGCCGGAAGCATAAAGTGTAAAGCCTGGGGTGCCTAATGAGTGAGCTAACTCACATTAATTGCGTT
GCGCTCACTGCCCGCTTTCCAGTCGGGAAACCTGTCGTGCCAGCTGCATTAATGAATCGGCCAACGCGCG
GGGAGAGGCGGTTTGCGTATTGGGCGCTCTTCCGCTTCCTCGCTCACTGACTCGCTGCGCTCGGTCGTTC
GGCTGCGGCGAGCGGTATCAGCTCACTCAAAGGCGGTAATACGGTTATCCACAGAATCAGGGGATAACGC
AGGAAAGAACATGTGAGCAAAAGGCCAGCAAAAGGCCAGGAACCGTAAAAAGGCCGCGTTGCTGGCGTTT
TTCCATAGGCTCCGCCCCCCTGACGAGCATCACAAAAATCGACGCTCAAGTCAGAGGTGGCGAAACCCGA
CAGGACTATAAAGATACCAGGCGTTTCCCCCTGGAAGCTCCCTCGTGCGCTCTCCTGTTCCGACCCTGCC
GCTTACCGGATACCTGTCCGCCTTTCTCCCTTCGGGAAGCGTGGCGCTTTCTCATAGCTCACGCTGTAGG
TATCTCAGTTCGGTGTAGGTCGTTCGCTCCAAGCTGGGCTGTGTGCACGAACCCCCCGTTCAGCCCGACC
GCTGCGCCTTATCCGGTAACTATCGTCTTGAGTCCAACCCGGTAAGACACGACTTATCGCCACTGGCAGC
AGCCACTGGTAACAGGATTAGCAGAGCGAGGTATGTAGGCGGTGCTACAGAGTTCTTGAAGTGGTGGCCT
AACTACGGCTACACTAGAAGAACAGTATTTGGTATCTGCGCTCTGCTGAAGCCAGTTACCTTCGGAAAAA
GAGTTGGTAGCTCTTGATCCGGCAAACAAACCACCGCTGGTAGCGGTGGTTTTTTTGTTTGCAAGCAGCA
GATTACGCGCAGAAAAAAAGGATCTCAAGAAGATCCTTTGATCTTTTCTACGGGGTCTGACGCTCAGTGG
AACGAAAACTCACGTTAAGGGATTTTGGTCATGAGATTATCAAAAAGGATCTTCACCTAGATCCTTTTAA
ATTAAAAATGAAGTTTTAAATCAATCTAAAGTATATATGAGTAAACTTGGTCTGACAGTTACCAATGCTT
AATCAGTGAGGCACCTATCTCAGCGATCTGTCTATTTCGTTCATCCATAGTTGCCTGACTCCCCGTCGTG
TAGATAACTACGATACGGGAGGGCTTACCATCTGGCCCCAGTGCTGCAATGATACCGCGCGACCCACGCT
CACCGGCTCCAGATTTATCAGCAATAAACCAGCCAGCCGGAAGGGCCGAGCGCAGAAGTGGTCCTGCAAC
TTTATCCGCCTCCATCCAGTCTATTAATTGTTGCCGGGAAGCTAGAGTAAGTAGTTCGCCAGTTAATAGT
TTGCGCAACGTTGTTGCCATTGCTACAGGCATCGTGGTGTCACGCTCGTCGTTTGGTATGGCTTCATTCA
GCTCCGGTTCCCAACGATCAAGGCGAGTTACATGATCCCCCATGTTGTGCAAAAAAGCGGTTAGCTCCTT
CGGTCCTCCGATCGTTGTCAGAAGTAAGTTGGCCGCAGTGTTATCACTCATGGTTATGGCAGCACTGCAT
AATTCTCTTACTGTCATGCCATCCGTAAGATGCTTTTCTGTGACTGGTGAGTACTCAACCAAGTCATTCT
GAGAATAGTGTATGCGGCGACCGAGTTGCTCTTGCCCGGCGTCAATACGGGATAATACCGCGCCACATAG
CAGAACTTTAAAAGTGCTCATCATTGGAAAACGTTCTTCGGGGCGAAAACTCTCAAGGATCTTACCGCTG
TTGAGATCCAGTTCGATGTAACCCACTCGTGCACCCAACTGATCTTCAGCATCTTTTACTTTCACCAGCG
TTTCTGGGTGAGCAAAAACAGGAAGGCAAAATGCCGCAAAAAAGGGAATAAGGGCGACACGGAAATGTTG
AATACTCATACTCTTCCTTTTTCAATATTATTGAAGCATTTATCAGGGTTATTGTCTCATGAGCGGATAC
ATATTTGAATGTATTTAGAAAAATAAACAAATAGGGGTTCCGCGCACATTTCCCCGAAAAGTGCCACCTG
ATGCGGTGTGAAATACCGCACAGATGCGTAAGGAGAAAATACCGCATCAGGAAATTGTAAGCGTTAATAT
TTTGTTAAAATTCGCGTTAAATTTTTGTTAAATCAGCTCATTTTTTAACCAATAGGCCGAAATCGGCAAA
ATCCCTTATAAATCAAAAGAATAGACCGAGATAGGGT
[37 nt withheld, positions 3048-3084]
AAAGAACGTGGACTCCAACGTCAAAGGGCGAAAAACCGTCTATCAGGGCGCTGGCCCACTACGTGAACCA
TCACCCT
[91 nt withheld, positions 3162-3252]
G
[124 nt withheld, positions 3254-3377]
CCATTCGCCATTCAGGCTGCGCAACTGTTGGGAAGGGCGATCGGTGCGGGCCTCTTCGCTATTACGCCAG
CTGGCGAAAGGGGGATGTGCTGCAAGGCGATTAAGTTGGGTAACGCCAGGGTTTTCCCAGTCACGACGTT
Features (pLannotate 1.2.2; 15 found; start..end, strand, type, name):
     24..42      +  promoter       T7 promoter: promoter for bacteriophage T7 RNA polymerase
    128..245     +  protein_bind   UAS: upstream activating sequence mediating Gal4-dependent induction Gal4
    493..569     +  promoter       TPGI promoter (fragment): S. cerevisiae GAL1 promoter modified to contain two copies of the tet operator (Ellis et al., 2009)
    608..670     -  CDS            VESPI_VESMG (fragment): Experimental evidence at protein level: Swiss-Prot protein existence level 1. Shows contractile activity on isolated ileum smooth muscle. From Vespa magnifica (Hornet).
    682..700     -  promoter       SP6 promoter: promoter for bacteriophage SP6 RNA polymerase
    742..758     -  protein_bind   lac operator: The lac repressor binds to the lac operator to inhibit transcription in E. coli. This inhibition can be relieved by adding lactose or isopropyl-β-D-thiogalactopyranoside (IPTG). lac repressor encoded by lacI
    766..796     -  promoter       lac promoter: promoter for the E. coli lac operon
    811..832     -  protein_bind   CAP binding site: CAP binding activates transcription in the presence of cAMP. E. coli catabolite activator protein
    845..937     -  CDS            lacI (fragment): lac repressor; lacI; The lac repressor binds to the lac operator to inhibit transcription in E. coli. This inhibition can be relieved by adding lactose or isopropyl-β-D-thiogalactopyranoside (IPTG).
   1120..1708    -  rep_origin     ori: high-copy-number ColE1/pMB1/pBR322/pUC origin of replication
   1879..2739    -  CDS            AmpR: β-lactamase; bla; confers resistance to ampicillin, carbenicillin, and related antibiotics
   2740..2844    -  promoter       AmpR promoter: bla
   2871..2921    +  misc_feature   bom (fragment): basis of mobility region from pBR322
   2922..3377    -  rep_origin     f1 ori (sequence partly withheld): f1 bacteriophage origin of replication; arrow indicates direction of (+) strand synthesis
   3381..21      -  CDS            lacZα (fragment) (across the origin): LacZα fragment of β-galactosidase; lacZ fragment
