[The description below was written by a language model from this plasmid's Addgene catalogue record and pLannotate feature annotations shown in this document.]
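Description:
pUPD-pGAL1 (01-11) is a GoldenBraid part-domestication plasmid that stores the Saccharomyces cerevisiae GAL1 promoter as a standardised, reusable cloning module. Although catalogued under yeast expression, it is an entry-level part donor rather than an expression vector in its own right. The feature table shows no yeast origin, centromere or auxotrophic marker, so the plasmid is maintained only in E. coli. There it replicates from a high-copy ColE1/pUC-type origin and is selected with ampicillin through the bla gene and its promoter. The roughly 3.5 kb pUPD backbone also carries an f1 phage origin. T7 and SP6 promoters flank the cloning site, which sits within a lacZα/lac promoter-operator region. That region now appears only as fragments, as expected when an insert replaces or interrupts the lacZα screening cassette.

The insert is the 455 bp promoter region of YBR020W (GAL1), bounded by the four-nucleotide overhang signatures GGAG and CCAT. These define it as a part spanning grammar positions 01 to 11, the promoter plus 5' region slot up to the start codon. Annotation of the insert detects the Gal4-binding upstream activating sequence and a match to a GAL1-derived promoter fragment, both consistent with a native galactose-inducible, Gal4-dependent promoter. A short hit to a hornet peptide next to the SP6 promoter is most likely a spurious annotation. In use, the promoter is released by type IIS restriction digestion and assembled with coding sequence and terminator parts into transcriptional units in destination vectors. It belongs to a toolkit adapting GoldenBraid for expressing heterologous proteins in yeast mitochondria.
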