Addgene plasmid #101682: pUPD-pGAL1 (01-11)
Purpose: pGAL1 in domestication vector
Depositing lab: Elena Caro Bernat. Depositing organization: Centro de Biotecnología y Genómica de Plantas (UPM/INIA). Publication: Adaptation of the GoldenBraid modular cloning system and creation of a toolkit for the expression of heterologous proteins in yeast mitochondria. Perez-Gonzalez A, Kniewel R, Veldhuizen M, Verma HK, Navarro-Rodriguez M, Rubio LM, Caro E. BMC Biotechnol. 2017 Nov 13;17(1):80. doi: 10.1186/s12896-017-0393-y. PubMed 29132331.
Backbone
  Vector backbone: pUPD
  Vector type: Yeast Expression
Growth in bacteria
  Bacterial resistance: Ampicillin, 100 μg/mL
  Growth temperature: 37°C
  Growth strain: DH5alpha
  Copy number: Unknown
Gene/Insert
  Gene/Insert name: GGAG-[promoter of S. cerevisiae YBR020W (455bp)]-CCAT
Terms and licenses: Academic/Nonprofit Terms; Industry Terms: Not Available to Industry
How to cite: pUPD-pGAL1 (01-11) was a gift from Elena Caro Bernat (Addgene plasmid # 101682 ; http://n2t.net/addgene:101682 ; RRID:Addgene_101682)
