>Addgene plasmid #101682 | pUPD-pGAL1 (01-11) | depositor partial sequence | sequence record 204519 | GAL1p
AGTACGGATTAGAAGCCGCCGAGCGGGTGACAGCCCTCCGAAGGAAGACTCTCCTCCGTGCGTCCTCGTC
TTCACCGGTCGCGTTCCTGAAACGCAGATGTGCCTCGCGCCGCACTGCTCCGAACAATAAAGATTCTACA
ATACTAGCTTTTATGGTTATGAAGAGGAAAAATTGGCAGTAACCTGGCCCCACAAACCTTCAAATGAACG
AATCAAATTAACAACCATAGGATGATAATGCGATTAGTTTTTTAGCCTTATTTCTGGGGTAATTAATCAG
CGAAGCGGTGATTTTTGATCTATTAACAGATATATAAATGCAAAAACTGCATAACCACTTTAACTAATAC
TTTCAACATTTTCGGTTTGTATTACTTCTTATTCAAATGTAATAAAAGTATCAACAAAAAATTGTTAATA
TACCTCTATACTTTAACGTCAAGGAGAAAAAACCCA
